>Addgene plasmid #234546 | pAAV-mGFAP(ABC1D)-ECS-dSpyCatcher003 | addgene full sequence | sequence record 471025 | Addgene NGS Result
ACCTCTGGATTACAAAATTTGTGAAAGATTGACTGGTATTCTTAACTATGTTGCTCCTTTTACGCTATGT
GGATACGCTGCTTTAATGCCTTTGTATCATGCTATTGCTTCCCGTATGGCTTTCATTTTCTCCTCCTTGT
ATAAATCCTGGTTGCTGTCTCTTTATGAGGAGTTGTGGCCCGTTGTCAGGCAACGTGGCGTGGTGTGCAC
TGTGTTTGCTGACGCAACCCCCACTGGTTGGGGCATTGCCACCACCTGTCAGCTCCTTTCCGGGACTTTC
GCTTTCCCCCTCCCTATTGCCACGGCGGAACTCATCGCCGCCTGCCTTGCCCGCTGCTGGACAGGGGCTC
GGCTGTTGGGCACTGACAATTCCGTGGTGTTGTCGGGGAAGCTGACGTCCTTTCCATGGCTGCTCGCCTG
TGTTGCCACCTGGATTCTGCGCGGGACGTCCTTCTGCTACGTCCCTTCGGCCCTCAATCCAGCGGACCTT
CCTTCCCGCGGCCTGCTGCCGGCTCTGCGGCCTCTTCCGCGTCTTCGCCTTCGCCCTCAGACGAGTCGGA
TCTCCCTTTGGGCCGCCTCCCCGCATCGATGCCGTATACGGTACCCGGGGATCCTCTAGTAGAGTCGAGG
AATTCACCCCACCAGTGCAGGCTGCCTATCAGAAAGTGGTGGCTGGTGTGGCTAATGCCCTGGCCCACAA
GTATCACTAAGCTCGCTTTCTTGCTGTCCAATTTCTATTAAAGGTTCCTTTGTTCCCTAAGTCCAACTAC
TAAACTGGGGGATATTATGAAGGGCCTTGAGCATCTGGATTCTGCCTAATAAAAAACATTTATTTTCATT
GCAATGATGTATTTAAATTATTTCTGAATATTTTACTAAAAAGGGAATGTGGGAGGTCAGTGCATTTAAA
ACATAAAGAAATGAAGAGCTAGTTCAAACCTTGGGAAAATACACTATATCTTAAACTCCATGAAAGAAGG
TGAGGCTGCAAACAGCTAATGCACATTGGCAACAGCCCCTGATGCCTATGCCTTATTCATCCCTCAGAAA
AGGATTCAAGTAGAGGCTTGATTTGGAGGTTAAAGTTTTGCTATGCTGTATTTTACATTACTTATTGTTT
TAGCTGTCCTCATGAATGTCTTTTCACTACCCATTTGCTTATCCTGCATCTCTCAGCCTTGACTCCACTC
AGTTCTCTTGCTTAGAGATACCACCTTTCCCCTGAAGTGTTCCTTCCATGTTTTACGGCGAGATGGTTTC
TCCTCGCCTGGCCACTCAGCCTTAGTTGTCTCTGTTGTCTTATAGAGGTCTGGTCGACCCCCAACGCGTT
GGAGCTCTAGAGCATGGCTACGTAGATAAGTAGCATGGCGGGTTAATCATTAACTACAAGGAACCCCTAG
TGATGGAGTTGGCCACTCCCTCTCTGCGCGCTCGCTCGCTCACTGAGGCCGGGCGACCAAAGGTCGCCCG
ACGCCCGGGCTTTGCCCGGGCGGCCTCAGTGAGCGAGCGAGCGCGCAGCTGGCGTAATAGCGAAGAGGCC
CGCACCGATCGCCCTTCCCAACAGTTGCGCAGCCTGAATGGCGAATGGCGATTCC
[38 nt withheld, positions 1596-1633]
C
[378 nt withheld, positions 1635-2012]
C
[91 nt withheld, positions 2014-2104]
A
[49 nt withheld, positions 2106-2154]
CCTTTGACGTTGGAGTCCACGTTCTTT
[37 nt withheld, positions 2182-2218]
ACCCTATCTCGGTCTATTCTTTTGATTTATAAGGGATTTTGCCGATTTCGGCCTATTGGTTAAAAAATGA
GCTGATTTAACAAAAATTTAACGCGAATTTTAACAAAATATTAACGCTTACAATTTAAATATTTGCTTAT
ACAATCT
[100 nt withheld, positions 2366-2465]
CTCAGGCAATGACCTGATAGCCTTTGTAG
[69 nt withheld, positions 2495-2563]
T
[44 nt withheld, positions 2565-2608]
ACCTACACATTACTCA
[44 nt withheld, positions 2625-2668]
TTGCGTTGAAATAAAGGCTTCTCCC
[83 nt withheld, positions 2694-2776]
TTCTTTGCCTTGCCTGTATGATTTATTGGATGTTGGAATCGCCTGATGCGGTATTTTCTCCTTACGCATC
TGTGCGGTATTTCACACCGCATATGGTGCACTCTCAGTACAATCTGCTCTGATGCCGCATAGTTAAGCCA
GCCCCGACACCCGCCAACACCCGCTGACGCGCCCTGACGGGCTTGTCTGCTCCCGGCATCCGCTTACAGA
CAAGCTGTGACCGTCTCCGGGAGCTGCATGTGTCAGAGGTTTTCACCGTCATCACCGAAACGCGCGAGAC
GAAAGGGCCTCGTGATACGCCTATTTTTATAGGTTAATGTCATGATAATAATGGTTTCTTAGACGTCAGG
TGGCACTTTTCGGGGAAATGTGCGCGGAACCCCTATTTGTTTATTTTTCTAAATACATTCAAATATGTAT
CCGCTCATGAGACAATAACCCTGATAAATGCTTCAATAATATTGAAAAAGGAAGAGTATGAGTATTCAAC
ATTTCCGTGTCGCCCTTATTCCCTTTTTTGCGGCATTTTGCCTTCCTGTTTTTGCTCACCCAGAAACGCT
GGTGAAAGTAAAAGATGCTGAAGATCAGTTGGGTGCACGAGTGGGTTACATCGAACTGGATCTCAACAGC
GGTAAGATCCTTGAGAGTTTTCGCCCCGAAGAACGTTTTCCAATGATGAGCACTTTTAAAGTTCTGCTAT
GTGGCGCGGTATTATCCCGTATTGACGCCGGGCAAGAGCAACTCGGTCGCCGCATACACTATTCTCAGAA
TGACTTGGTTGAGTACTCACCAGTCACAGAAAAGCATCTTACGGATGGCATGACAGTAAGAGAATTATGC
AGTGCTGCCATAACCATGAGTGATAACACTGCGGCCAACTTACTTCTGACAACGATCGGAGGACCGAAGG
AGCTAACCGCTTTTTTGCACAACATGGGGGATCATGTAACTCGCCTTGATCGTTGGGAACCGGAGCTGAA
TGAAGCCATACCAAACGACGAGCGTGACACCACGATGCCTGTAGCAATGGCAACAACGTTGCGCAAACTA
TTAACTGGCGAACTACTTACTCTAGCTTCCCGGCAACAATTAATAGACTGGATGGAGGCGGATAAAGTTG
CAGGACCACTTCTGCGCTCGGCCCTTCCGGCTGGCTGGTTTATTGCTGATAAATCTGGAGCCGGTGAGCG
TGGGTCTCGCGGTATCATTGCAGCACTGGGGCCAGATGGTAAGCCCTCCCGTATCGTAGTTATCTACACG
ACGGGGAGTCAGGCAACTATGGATGAACGAAATAGACAGATCGCTGAGATAGGTGCCTCACTGATTAAGC
ATTGGTAACTGTCAGACCAAGTTTACTCATATATACTTTAGATTGATTTAAAACTTCATTTTTAATTTAA
AAGGATCTAGGTGAAGATCCTTTTTGATAATCTCATGACCAAAATCCCTTAACGTGAGTTTTCGTTCCAC
TGAGCGTCAGACCCCGTAGAAAAGATCAAAGGATCTTCTTGAGATCCTTTTTTTCTGCGCGTAATCTGCT
GCTTGCAAACAAAAAAACCACCGCTACCAGCGGTGGTTTGTTTGCCGGATCAAGAGCTACCAACTCTTTT
TCCGAAGGTAACTGGCTTCAGCAGAGCGCAGATACCAAATACTGTTCTTCTAGTGTAGCCGTAGTTAGGC
CACCACTTCAAGAACTCTGTAGCACCGCCTACATACCTCGCTCTGCTAATCCTGTTACCAGTGGCTGCTG
CCAGTGGCGATAAGTCGTGTCTTACCGGGTTGGACTCAAGACGATAGTTACCGGATAAGGCGCAGCGGTC
GGGCTGAACGGGGGGTTCGTGCACACAGCCCAGCTTGGAGCGAACGACCTACACCGAACTGAGATACCTA
CAGCGTGAGCTATGAGAAAGCGCCACGCTTCCCGAAGGGAGAAAGGCGGACAGGTATCCGGTAAGCGGCA
GGGTCGGAACAGGAGAGCGCACGAGGGAGCTTCCAGGGGGAAACGCCTGGTATCTTTATAGTCCTGTCGG
GTTTCGCCACCTCTGACTTGAGCGTCGATTTTTGTGATGCTCGTCAGGGGGGCGGAGCCTATGGAAAAAC
GCCAGCAACGCGGCCTTTTTACGGTTCCTGGCCTTTTGCTGGCCTTTTGCTCACATGTTCTTTCCTGCGT
TATCCCCTGATTCTGTGGATAACCGTATTACCGCCTTTGAGTGAGCTGATACCGCTCGCCGCAGCCGAAC
GACCGAGCGCAGCGAGTCAGTGAGCGAGCGAGCGCGCAGAGAGGGAGTGGCCAACTCCATCACTAGGGGT
TCCTTGTAGTTAATGATTAACCCGCCATGCTACTTATCTACGTAGCCATGCTCTAGACTCGAGACGCGTA
ACAAATACCATGTCGCTGGTATGGAGTATAGGCTGTTGCTATGACAGGAACTCAGGGGTCTTAACTGGCT
TGAGCGCTGGGAGGGGGCAAGCAGCCAGGCCTTGTCTGTAAGCTGAAGACCTGGCAGTGCTGAGCTGGTC
AGCCCCCAGGACCTCCTTTTGTGCCCACGAGTGACTCACCTTGGCATAGACATAATGGTCAGGGGTGGGC
ACGCAGCCTGCTTCCCGCTGTGCTCCAGGCCTCCTTCGATGCTTTCCGAGAAGTCTATTGAGCTGGGAGC
TTGTACTGCACCCGGGGCTGACATCCTGGCATCCTGGGATAAAAGCAGCCCACGGGGCTGCCCTTGCCAT
ATGCCTCACTGGCGGCAGAGAACAAGGCTCTATTCAGCGAGTACCCTGGGGAGTTCTCCCCCTAGCTGGG
CTGGGGCCCAGCTCCACCCCCTCAGGCTATTCAATGGGGGTGCTTCCAGGAAGTCAGGGGCAGATTTAGT
CCAACCCGTTCCTCCATAAAGGCCCTGACATCCCAGGAGCCAGCAGAGGCAGGGCAGGTTGGAGCGGAGA
CGCATCACCTCTGCGCGCCGCACCGGTGCCACCATGGAGACAGACACACTCCTGCTATGGGTACTGCTGC
TCTGGGTTCCAGGTTCCACTGGTGACGTAACCACCTTATCAGGTTTATCAGGTGAGCAAGGTCCGTCCGG
TGATATGACAACTGAAGAAGATAGTGCTACCCATATTAAATTCTCAAAACGTGATGAGGACGGCCGTGAG
TTAGCTGGTGCAACTATGGAGTTGCGTGATTCATCTGGTAAAACTATTAGTACATGGATTTCAGATGGAC
ATGTGAAGGATTTCTACCTGTATCCAGGAAAATATACATTTGTCGAAACCGCAGCACCAGACGGTTATGA
GGTAGCAACTCCAATTGAATTTACAGTTAATGAGGACGGTCAGGTTACTGTAGATGGTGAAGCAACTGAA
GGTGACGCTCATACTGGTTCCAGTGGTAGCGAGCAGAAGTTGATTTCCGAGGAAGACCTCAACGCCGTCG
GACAAGATACTCAAGAAGTTATTGTCGTTCCTCATTCACTGCCATTCAAAGTCGTCGTTATAAGTGCAAT
TCTCGCTCTCGTCGTTCTTACAATTATATCACTGATTATTTTGATAATGCTGTGGCAAAAGAAACCCCGC
AGCCATGGCTTCCCGCCGGAGGTGGAGGAGCAGGATGATGGCACGCTGCCCATGTCTTGTGCCCAGGAGA
GCGGGATGGACCGTCACCCTGCAGCCTGTGCTTCTGCTAGGATCAATGTGTAGGCGGCCGCATCGATAAT
CA
Features (pLannotate 1.2.2; 18 found; start..end, strand, type, name):
    599..619     +  misc_feature   MCS (fragment): pUC18/19 multiple cloning site
    630..707     +  CDS            HBB (fragment): HBB_PONPY - Experimental evidence at transcript level: Swiss-Prot protein existence level 2. Involved in oxygen transport from the lung to the various peripheral tissues. From Pongo pygmaeus (Bornean orangutan).
    711..1105    +  polyA_signal   β-globin poly(A): human β-globin polyadenylation signal
   1389..1521    +  repeat_region  AAV2 ITR (fragment): inverted terminal repeat of adeno-associated virus serotype 2 inverted
   1516..1585    +  CDS            lacZα (fragment): LacZα fragment of β-galactosidase; lacZ fragment
   1596..1901    +  CDS            M13 gene IV (fragment) (sequence partly withheld): pIV; IV; phage assembly
   1889..2317    +  rep_origin     f1 ori (sequence partly withheld): f1 bacteriophage origin of replication; arrow indicates direction of (+) strand synthesis
   2407..2810    +  CDS            M13 gene II (fragment) (sequence partly withheld): pII; II; replication
   2818..2917    -  misc_feature   bom (fragment): basis of mobility region from pBR322
   3019..3054    -  CDS            rop (fragment): Rop protein, which maintains plasmids at low copy number; rop
   3149..3253    +  promoter       AmpR promoter: bla
   3254..4114    +  CDS            AmpR: β-lactamase; bla; confers resistance to ampicillin, carbenicillin, and related antibiotics
   4285..4873    +  rep_origin     ori: high-copy-number ColE1/pMB1/pBR322/pUC origin of replication
   5033..5090    -  repeat_region  AAV2 ITR (fragment): inverted terminal repeat of adeno-associated virus serotype 2 inverted
   5750..5812    +  sig_peptide    Igκ leader: leader sequence from mouse immunoglobulin κ light chain
   6197..6346    +  CDS            PDGFRB (fragment): PGFRB_HUMAN - Also known as PDGFR, PDGFR1. Experimental evidence at protein level: Swiss-Prot protein existence level 1. Tyrosine-protein kinase that acts as cell-surface receptor for homodimeric PDGFB and PDGFD and for heterodimers formed by PDGFA and PDGFB, and plays an essential role in the regulation of embryonic development, cell proliferation, survival, differentiation, chemotaxis and migration. Plays an essential role in blood vessel development by promoting proliferation, migration and recruitment of pericytes and smooth muscle cells to endothelial cells. Plays a role in the migration
   6347..6469    +  CDS            d2EYFP (fragment): EYFP destabilized by residues 422-461 of mouse ornithine decarboxylase, giving an in vivo half-life of ~2 hours mammalian codon-optimized
   6484..584     +  misc_feature   WPRE (across the origin): woodchuck hepatitis virus posttranscriptional regulatory element
