[The description below was written by a language model from this plasmid's Addgene catalogue record and pLannotate feature annotations shown in this document.]
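Description:
pAAV-mGFAP(ABC1D)-ECS-dSpyCatcher003 is an AAV transfer plasmid (6,488 nt in the sequenced record) designed to display dSpyCatcher003 on the extracellular face of the astrocyte plasma membrane. It is built on a pAAV-mGFAP(ABC1D)-WPRE-HBGpA backbone. Two AAV2 inverted terminal repeats, both annotated only as fragments, flank the expression cassette and allow it to be packaged into recombinant AAV particles. The bacterial portion carries a high-copy ColE1/pUC-type origin, an f1 origin with adjacent M13-derived remnants, and an ampicillin resistance gene (β-lactamase) with its own promoter. Short bom, rop and lacZα fragments are vestiges of the cloning vector lineage.

Expression is driven by the compact astrocyte-directed mGFAP(ABC1D) promoter. The automated feature table does not label this promoter, but it presumably lies in the unannotated stretch between the upstream ITR and the coding region. The open reading frame begins with the mouse Igκ leader, which routes the protein into the secretory pathway. An unannotated segment follows that is likely to encode the dSpyCatcher003 module named as the insert (ECS-dSC). Next comes a fragment of PDGFRβ, consistent with the transmembrane anchor used in surface-display designs to hold the preceding domain outside the cell. A short region matched to d2EYFP may reflect only a small shared portion rather than a fluorescent reporter; the record does not clarify its role. A WPRE enhances transcript stability and expression, and a human β-globin polyadenylation signal terminates the message.

SpyCatcher forms a covalent bond with SpyTag-bearing partners, so the construct can serve as a genetically targeted extracellular docking site on astrocytes. The associated work uses such sites with modular fluorescent probes.
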