Addgene plasmid #234546: pAAV-mGFAP(ABC1D)-ECS-dSpyCatcher003
Purpose: to express dSpyCatcher on the extracellular side of astrocytic plasmamembrane
Depositing lab: Hajime Hirase. Depositing organization: University of Copenhagen. Publication: Functional and structural profiling of circulation via genetically encoded modular fluorescent probes. Vittani M, Lee AB, Wang X, Hiraoka Y, Konno A, Knak PG, Kusk P, Nagao M, Asiminas A, Courtin J, Putranto MF, Nasu Y, Tsuno S, Ueda K, Osuga Y, Tsuboi T, Bienvenu T, Terunuma M, Hirai H, Nedergaard M, Tanaka K, Hirase H. bioRxiv 2025.03.18.643859 10.1101/2025.03.18.643859.
Backbone
  Vector backbone: pAAV-mGFAP(ABC1D)-*-WPRE-HBGpA
  Vector type: AAV
Growth in bacteria
  Bacterial resistance: Ampicillin, 100 μg/mL
  Growth temperature: 30°C
  Growth strain: NEB Stable
  Copy number: High Copy
Gene/Insert
  Gene/Insert name: ECS-dSC
  Species: Other
  Mutation: None
  Promoter: mGFAP(ABC1D)
  Cloning method: Restriction Enzyme; 5′ cloning site Unknown (unknown if destroyed)
Terms and licenses: Academic/Nonprofit Terms; Industry Terms: Not Available to Industry
Depositor comments: Please visit https://doi.org/10.1101/2025.03.18.643859 for bioRxiv preprint.
How to cite: pAAV-mGFAP(ABC1D)-ECS-dSpyCatcher003 was a gift from Hajime Hirase (Addgene plasmid # 234546 ; http://n2t.net/addgene:234546 ; RRID:Addgene_234546)
